>Addgene plasmid #75470 | pAAV-CAG-FLEXFRT-ChR2(H134R)-mCherry | addgene full sequence | sequence record 436454 | Addgene Long Read Sequencing Result
CCTGCAGGCAGCTGCGCGCTCGCTCGCTCACTGAGGCCGCCCGGGCGTCGGGCGACCTTTGGTCGCCCGG
CCTCAGTGAGCGAGCGAGCGCGCAGAGAGGGAGTGGCCAACTCCATCACTAGGGGTTCCTGCGGCCGCAC
GCGAAACAATTCTGCAGGAATCTAGTTATTAATAGTAATCAATTACGGGGTCATTAGTTCATAGCCCATA
TATGGAGTTCCGCGTTACATAACTTACGGTAAATGGCCCGCCTGGCTGACCGCCCAACGACCCCCGCCCA
TTGACGTCAATAATGACGTATGTTCCCATAGTAACGCCAATAGGGACTTTCCATTGACGTCAATGGGTGG
AGTATTTACGGTAAACTGCCCACTTGGCAGTACATCAAGTGTATCATATGCCAAGTACGCCCCCTATTGA
CGTCAATGACGGTAAATGGCCCGCCTGGCATTATGCCCAGTACATGACCTTATGGGACTTTCCTACTTGG
CAGTACATCTACGTATTAGTCATCGCTATTACCATGGTCGAGGTGAGCCCCACGTTCTGCTTCACTCTCC
CCATCTCCCCCCCCTCCCCACCCCCAATTTTGTATTTATTTATTTTTTAATTATTTTGTGCAGCGATGGG
GGCGGGGGGGGGGGGGGGGGGCGCGCGCCAGGCGGGGCGGGGCGGGGCGAGGGGCGGGGCGGGGCGAGGC
GGAGAGGTGCGGCGGCAGCCAATCAGAGCGGCGCGCTCCGAAAGTTTCCTTTTATGGCGAGGCGGCGGCG
GCGGCGGCCCTATAAAAAGCGAAGCGCGCGGCGGGCGGGAGTCGCTGCGCGCTGCCTTCGCCCCGTGCCC
CGCTCCGCCGCCGCCTCGCGCCGCCCGCCCCGGCTCTGACTGACCGCGTTACTCCCACAGGTGAGCGGGC
GGGACGGCCCTTCTCCTCCGGGCTGTAATTAGCGCTTGGTTTAATGACGGCTTGTTTCTTTTCTGTGGCT
GCGTGAAAGCCTTGAGGGGCTCCGGGAGGGCCCTTTGTGCGGGGGGAGCGGCTCGGGGGGTGCGTGCGTG
TGTGTGTGCGTGGGGAGCGCCGCGTGCGGCTCCGCGCTGCCCGGCGGCTGTGAGCGCTGCGGGCGCGGCG
CGGGGCTTTGTGCGCTCCGCAGTGTGCGCGAGGGGAGCGCGGCCGGGGGCGGTGCCCCGCGGTGCGGGGG
GGGCTGCGAGGGGAACAAAGGCTGCGTGCGGGGTGTGTGCGTGGGGGGGTGAGCAGGGGGTGTGGGCGCG
TCGGTCGGGCTGCAACCCCCCCTGCACCCCCCTCCCCGAGTTGCTGAGCACGGCCCGGCTTCGGGTGCGG
GGCTCCGTACGGGGCGTGGCGCGGGGCTCGCCGTGCCGGGCGGGGGGTGGCGGCAGGTGGGGGTGCCGGG
CGGGGCGGGGCCGCCTCGGGCCGGGGAGGGCTCGGGGGAGGGGCGCGGCGGCCCCCGGAGCGCCGGCGGC
TGTCGAGGCGCGGCGAGCCGCAGCCATTGCCTTTTATGGTAATCGTGCGAGAGGGCGCAGGGACTTCCTT
TGTCCCAAATCTGTGCGGAGCCGAAATCTGGGAGGCGCCGCCGCACCCCCTCTAGCGGGCGCGGGGCGAA
GCGGTGCGGCGCCGGCAGGAAGGAAATGGGCGGGGAGGGCCTTCGTGCGTCGCCGCGCCGCCGTCCCCTT
CTCCCTCTCCAGCCTCGGGGCTGTCCGCGGGGGGACGGCTGCCTTCGGGGGGGACGGGGCAGGGCGGGGT
TCGGCTTCTGGCGTGTGACCGGCGGCTCTAGAGCCTCTGCTAACCATGTTCATGCCTTCTTCTTTTTCCT
ACAGCTCCTGGGCAACGTGCTGGTTATTGTGCTGTCTCATCATTTTGGCAAAGAATTGATTTGATACCGC
GGGCCCCGCGTGGACGGTACCCTTCAGGTCGACGTCGGAAGTTCCTATTCTCTAGAAAGTATAGGAACTT
CCCGAATCGCAGAAGTTCCTATTCTTCAAATAGTATAGGAACTTCTTGGCGCGCCGCTAGCTTACTTGTA
CAGCTCGTCCATGCCGCCGGTGGAGTGGCGGCCCTCGGCGCGTTCGTACTGTTCCACGATGGTGTAGTCC
TCGTTGTGGGAGGTGATGTCCAACTTGATGTTGACGTTGTAGGCGCCGGGCAGCTGCACGGGCTTCTTGG
CCTTGTAGGTGGTCTTGACCTCAGCGTCGTAGTGGCCGCCGTCCTTCAGCTTCAGCCTCTGCTTGATCTC
GCCCTTCAGGGCGCCGTCCTCGGGGTACATCCGCTCGGAGGAGGCCTCCCAGCCCATGGTCTTCTTCTGC
ATTACGGGGCCGTCGGAGGGGAAGTTGGTGCCGCGCAGCTTCACCTTGTAGATGAACTCGCCGTCCTGCA
GGGAGGAGTCCTGGGTCACGGTCACCACGCCGCCGTCCTCGAAGTTCATCACGCGCTCCCACTTGAAGCC
CTCGGGGAAGGACAGCTTCAAGTAGTCGGGGATGTCGGCGGGGTGCTTCACGTAGGCCTTGGAGCCGTAC
ATGAACTGAGGGGACAGGATGTCCCAGGCGAAGGGCAGGGGGCCACCCTTGGTCACCTTCAGCTTGGCGG
TCTGGGTGCCCTCGTAGGGGCGGCCCTCGCCCTCGCCCTCGATCTCGAACTCGTGGCCGTTCACGGAGCC
CTCCATGTGCACCTTGAAGCGCATGAACTCCTTGATGATGGCCATGTTATCCTCCTCGCCCTTGCTCACG
GCGGCCGCTGGCACGGCTCCGGCCTCGGCTTCGTCTTCGACGAGAGTCTCGACCTCGATCTCCGTTCCGC
CGATGTTCAGTTTGGTGGTTTTGCGGATATCTCCGTGAATCAATATGTGCTCGTGGATCAGGACGCGCAG
GTAGTGTCCCAACAACCCCCAACAATTTTTACTCATCAGATCAATAATCGTGTGACCTACGGTGGAGCCA
TAGACGCTCAGGACGCCAAAACCTTCGGGCCCCAAAATGAAGAGAATTGGGAACATACCCCAGCTCACGA
AAAACAGCCATGCCATGCCGGTCACGACCTGGCGGCACCGACCCTTTGGCACAGTATGATAACCCTCGAT
ATATGCTTTGGCGGCGTGAAAAAATGTGTTCGCGCCATAGCACAATCCAAGACAAAAGAAGATGACTTTA
ACATAGCCGGTTGCCATGGCGCTGGTAGCCCCCCACACGATAGTCCCGATGTCTGAGACAAGGAGTCCCA
TGGTTCTCCTGCTGTAGTCGTTGCTCAGGCCGGTGAGGTTGCTCAGGCGGATAAGGATGACAGGACAAGT
GAGCAGCCACTCTGCATAGCGCAGCCACTGCACCCGGTGTCCTGTGGCAAGGTAGAGCATAGAGGGATTC
TTAAACTCAAAAAAGAACTCGAGAATCACCTTAACCATTTCAATGGCGCACACATAGATCTCCTCCCAGC
CGCATGTAGATTTCCAGGTTTGGTAGGCATAGAACATCAGCAGCAAAATGCTGAATCCTGCTGCAAGCCA
CTGCAGGACATTTGACGCGGTCTGAGCGCCGTTCGTGCCGCGAGATTCAATCCATCCGGCACAGTAACAT
TGATCCTCAGGGACCAGGACGGACCCGTTCACCACCACAGGATTAGTAACGAACAAAAGTTCGCGTCCGA
CGGCAGACAAAGCGCCGCCATAGTCCATGGTGGCGCTAGCGGCGCGCCAACCTGGCCGGCCTTGGAAGTT
CCTATACTTTCTAGAGAATAGGAACTTCCCGAATCGCAGAAGTTCCTATACTATTTGAAGAATAGGAACT
TCCGAAGATCATCAAGCTTATCGATAATCAACCTCTGGATTACAAAATTTGTGAAAGATTGACTGGTATT
CTTAACTATGTTGCTCCTTTTACGCTATGTGGATACGCTGCTTTAATGCCTTTGTATCATGCTATTGCTT
CCCGTATGGCTTTCATTTTCTCCTCCTTGTATAAATCCTGGTTGCTGTCTCTTTATGAGGAGTTGTGGCC
CGTTGTCAGGCAACGTGGCGTGGTGTGCACTGTGTTTGCTGACGCAACCCCCACTGGTTGGGGCATTGCC
ACCACCTGTCAGCTCCTTTCCGGGACTTTCGCTTTCCCCCTCCCTATTGCCACGGCGGAACTCATCGCCG
CCTGCCTTGCCCGCTGCTGGACAGGGGCTCGGCTGTTGGGCACTGACAATTCCGTGGTGTTGTCGGGGAA
ATCATCGTCCTTTCCTTGGCTGCTCGCCTATGTTGCCACCTGGATTCTGCGCGGGACGTCCTTCTGCTAC
GTCCCTTCGGCCCTCAATCCAGCGGACCTTCCTTCCCGCGGCCTGCTGCCGGCTCTGCGGCCTCTTCCGC
GTCTTCGCCTTCGCCCTCAGACGAGTCGGATCTCCCTTTGGGCCGCCTCCCCGCATCGATACCGAGCGCT
GCTCGAGAGATCGATCTGCCTCGACTGTGCCTTCTAGTTGCCAGCCATCTGTTGTTTGCCCCTCCCCCGT
GCCTTCCTTGACCCTGGAAGGTGCCACTCCCACTGTCCTTTCCTAATAAAATGAGGAAATTGCATCGCAT
TGTCTGAGTAGGTGTCATTCTATTCTGGGGGGTGGGGTGGGGCAGGACAGCAAGGGGGAGGATTGGGAAG
ACAATAGCAGGCATGCTGGGGACACGTGCGGACCGAGCGGCCGCAGGAACCCCTAGTGATGGAGTTGGCC
ACTCCCTCTCTGCGCGCTCGCTCGCTCACTGAGGCCGGGCGACCAAAGGTCGCCCGACGCCCGGGCTTTG
CCCGGGCGGCCTCAGTGAGCGAGCGAGCGCGCAGCTGCCTGCAGGGGCGCCTGATGCGGTATTTTCTCCT
TACGCATCTGTGCGGTATTTCACACCGCATA
[95 nt withheld, positions 4862-4956]
T
[46 nt withheld, positions 4958-5003]
C
[141 nt withheld, positions 5005-5145]
CCTTTGACGTTGGAGTCCACGTTCTTT
[37 nt withheld, positions 5173-5209]
ACTCTATCTCGGGCTATTCTTTTGATTTATAAGGGATTTTGCCGATTTCGGTCTATTGGTTAAAAAATGA
GCTGATTTAACAAAAATTTAACGCGAATTTTAACAAAATATTAACGTTTACAATTTTATGGTGCACTCTC
AGTACAATCTGCTCTGATGCCGCATAGTTAAGCCAGCCCCGACACCCGCCAACACCCGCTGACGCGCCCT
GACGGGCTTGTCTGCTCCCGGCATCCGCTTACAGACAAGCTGTGACCGTCTCCGGGAGCTGCATGTGTCA
GAGGTTTTCACCGTCATCACCGAAACGCGCGAGACGAAAGGGCCTCGTGATACGCCTATTTTTATAGGTT
AATGTCATGATAATAATGGTTTCTTAGACGTCAGGTGGCACTTTTCGGGGAAATGTGCGCGGAACCCCTA
TTTGTTTATTTTTCTAAATACATTCAAATATGTATCCGCTCATGAGACAATAACCCTGATAAATGCTTCA
ATAATATTGAAAAAGGAAGAGTATGAGTATTCAACATTTCCGTGTCGCCCTTATTCCCTTTTTTGCGGCA
TTTTGCCTTCCTGTTTTTGCTCACCCAGAAACGCTGGTGAAAGTAAAAGATGCTGAAGATCAGTTGGGTG
CACGAGTGGGTTACATCGAACTGGATCTCAACAGCGGTAAGATCCTTGAGAGTTTTCGCCCCGAAGAACG
TTTTCCAATGATGAGCACTTTTAAAGTTCTGCTATGTGGCGCGGTATTATCCCGTATTGACGCCGGGCAA
GAGCAACTCGGTCGCCGCATACACTATTCTCAGAATGACTTGGTTGAGTACTCACCAGTCACAGAAAAGC
ATCTTACGGATGGCATGACAGTAAGAGAATTATGCAGTGCTGCCATAACCATGAGTGATAACACTGCGGC
CAACTTACTTCTGACAACGATCGGAGGACCGAAGGAGCTAACCGCTTTTTTGCACAACATGGGGGATCAT
GTAACTCGCCTTGATCGTTGGGAACCGGAGCTGAATGAAGCCATACCAAACGACGAGCGTGACACCACGA
TGCCTGTAGCAATGGCAACAACGTTGCGCAAACTATTAACTGGCGAACTACTTACTCTAGCTTCCCGGCA
ACAATTAATAGACTGGATGGAGGCGGATAAAGTTGCAGGACCACTTCTGCGCTCGGCCCTTCCGGCTGGC
TGGTTTATTGCTGATAAATCTGGAGCCGGTGAGCGTGGGTCTCGCGGTATCATTGCAGCACTGGGGCCAG
ATGGTAAGCCCTCCCGTATCGTAGTTATCTACACGACGGGGAGTCAGGCAACTATGGATGAACGAAATAG
ACAGATCGCTGAGATAGGTGCCTCACTGATTAAGCATTGGTAACTGTCAGACCAAGTTTACTCATATATA
CTTTAGATTGATTTAAAACTTCATTTTTAATTTAAAAGGATCTAGGTGAAGATCCTTTTTGATAATCTCA
TGACCAAAATCCCTTAACGTGAGTTTTCGTTCCACTGAGCGTCAGACCCCGTAGAAAAGATCAAAGGATC
TTCTTGAGATCCTTTTTTTCTGCGCGTAATCTGCTGCTTGCAAACAAAAAAACCACCGCTACCAGCGGTG
GTTTGTTTGCCGGATCAAGAGCTACCAACTCTTTTTCCGAAGGTAACTGGCTTCAGCAGAGCGCAGATAC
CAAATACTGTTCTTCTAGTGTAGCCGTAGTTAGGCCACCACTTCAAGAACTCTGTAGCACCGCCTACATA
CCTCGCTCTGCTAATCCTGTTACCAGTGGCTGCTGCCAGTGGCGATAAGTCGTGTCTTACCGGGTTGGAC
TCAAGACGATAGTTACCGGATAAGGCGCAGCGGTCGGGCTGAACGGGGGGTTCGTGCACACAGCCCAGCT
TGGAGCGAACGACCTACACCGAACTGAGATACCTACAGCGTGAGCTATGAGAAAGCGCCACGCTTCCCGA
AGGGAGAAAGGCGGACAGGTATCCGGTAAGCGGCAGGGTCGGAACAGGAGAGCGCACGAGGGAGCTTCCA
GGGGGAAACGCCTGGTATCTTTATAGTCCTGTCGGGTTTCGCCACCTCTGACTTGAGCGTCGATTTTTGT
GATGCTCGTCAGGGGGGCGGAGCCTATGGAAAAACGCCAGCAACGCGGCCTTTTTACGGTTCCTGGCCTT
TTGCTGGCCTTTTGCTCACATGT
Features (pLannotate 1.2.2; 19 found; start..end, strand, type, name):
     12..39      +  repeat_region  AAV2 ITR (fragment): inverted terminal repeat of adeno-associated virus serotype 2 inverted
     68..95      +  repeat_region  AAV2 ITR (fragment): inverted terminal repeat of adeno-associated virus serotype 2 inverted
    223..526     +  enhancer       CMV enhancer: human cytomegalovirus immediate early enhancer
    528..807     +  promoter       chicken β-actin promoter: No description available
    808..1824    +  intron         chimeric intron: chimera between introns from chicken β-actin and rabbit β-globin
   1928..1961    +  protein_bind   FRT (minimal): supports FLP-mediated excision but not integration (Turan and Bode, 2011) FLP recombinase from the Saccharomyces cerevisiae 2μ plasmid
   2023..2729    -  CDS            mCherry (fragment): monomeric derivative of DsRed fluorescent protein (Shaner et al., 2004) mammalian codon-optimized
   2742..3668    -  CDS            ChR2(H134R): H134R mutant of an N-terminal fragment of channelrhodopsin-2 from the alga Chlamydomonas reinhardtii (Nagel et al., 2005) blue light-activated cation channel
   3705..3738    -  protein_bind   FRT (minimal): supports FLP-mediated excision but not integration (Turan and Bode, 2011) FLP recombinase from the Saccharomyces cerevisiae 2μ plasmid
   3806..4394    +  misc_feature   WPRE: woodchuck hepatitis virus posttranscriptional regulatory element
   4435..4642    +  polyA_signal   bGH poly(A) signal: bovine growth hormone polyadenylation signal
   4665..4805    +  repeat_region  AAV2 ITR: inverted terminal repeat of adeno-associated virus serotype 2 inverted
   4810..4861    -  misc_feature   bom (fragment): basis of mobility region from pBR322
   4880..5335    +  rep_origin     f1 ori (sequence partly withheld): f1 bacteriophage origin of replication; arrow indicates direction of (+) strand synthesis
   5336..5385    -  misc_feature   bom (fragment): basis of mobility region from pBR322
   5487..5522    -  CDS            rop (fragment): Rop protein, which maintains plasmids at low copy number; rop
   5617..5721    +  promoter       AmpR promoter: bla
   5722..6582    +  CDS            AmpR: β-lactamase; bla; confers resistance to ampicillin, carbenicillin, and related antibiotics
   6753..7341    +  rep_origin     ori: high-copy-number ColE1/pMB1/pBR322/pUC origin of replication
