>Addgene plasmid #75470 | pAAV-CAG-FLEXFRT-ChR2(H134R)-mCherry | analyzer sequence | sequence record 150383
CCTGCAGGCAGCTGCGCGCTCGCTCGCTCACTGAGGCCGCCCGGGCAAAGCCCGGGCGTCGGGCGACCTT
TGGTCGCCCGGCCTCAGTGAGCGAGCGAGCGCGCAGAGAGGGAGTGGCCAACTCCATCACTAGGGGTTCC
TGCGGCCGCACGCGAAACAATTCTGCAGGAATCTAGTTATTAATAGTAATCAATTACGGGGTCATTAGTT
CATAGCCCATATATGGAGTTCCGCGTTACATAACTTACGGTAAATGGCCCGCCTGGCTGACCGCCCAACG
ACCCCCGCCCATTGACGTCAATAATGACGTATGTTCCCATAGTAACGCCAATAGGGACTTTCCATTGACG
TCAATGGGTGGAGTATTTACGGTAAACTGCCCACTTGGCAGTACATCAAGTGTATCATATGCCAAGTACG
CCCCCTATTGACGTCAATGACGGTAAATGGCCCGCCTGGCATTATGCCCAGTACATGACCTTATGGGACT
TTCCTACTTGGCAGTACATCTACGTATTAGTCATCGCTATTACCATGGTCGAGGTGAGCCCCACGTTCTG
CTTCACTCTCCCCATCTCCCCCCCCTCCCCACCCCCAATTTTGTATTTATTTATTTTTTAATTATTTTGT
GCAGCGATGGGGGCGGGGGGGGGGGGGGGGCGCGCGCCAGGCGGGGCGGGGCGGGGCGAGGGGCGGGGCG
GGGCGAGGCGGAGAGGTGCGGCGGCAGCCAATCAGAGCGGCGCGCTCCGAAAGTTTCCTTTTATGGCGAG
GCGGCGGCGGCGGCGGCCCTATAAAAAGCGAAGCGCGCGGCGGGCGGGGAGTCGCTGCGACGCTGCCTTC
GCCCCGTGCCCCGCTCCGCCGCCGCCTCGCGCCGCCCGCCCCGGCTCTGACTGACCGCGTTACTCCCACA
GGTGAGCGGGCGGGACGGCCCTTCTCCTCCGGGCTGTAATTAGCGCTTGGTTTAATGACGGCTTGTTTCT
TTTCTGTGGCTGCGTGAAAGCCTTGAGGGGCTCCGGGAGGGCCCTTTGTGCGGGGGGAGCGGCTCGGGGG
GTGCGTGCGTGTGTGTGTGCGTGGGGAGCGCCGCGTGCGGCTCCGCGCTGCCCGGCGGCTGTGAGCGCTG
CGGGCGCGGCGCGGGGCTTTGTGCGCTCCGCAGTGTGCGCGAGGGGAGCGCGGCCGGGGGCGGTGCCCCG
CGGTGCGGGGGGGGCTGCGAGGGGAACAAAGGCTGCGTGCGGGGTGTGTGCGTGGGGGGGTGAGCAGGGG
GTGTGGGCGCGTCGGTCGGGCTGCAACCCCCCCTGCACCCCCCTCCCCGAGTTGCTGAGCACGGCCCGGC
TTCGGGTGCGGGGCTCCGTACGGGGCGTGGCGCGGGGCTCGCCGTGCCGGGCGGGGGGTGGCGGCAGGTG
GGGGTGCCGGGCGGGGCGGGGCCGCCTCGGGCCGGGGAGGGCTCGGGGGAGGGGCGCGGCGGCCCCCGGA
GCGCCGGCGGCTGTCGAGGCGCGGCGAGCCGCAGCCATTGCCTTTTATGGTAATCGTGCGAGAGGGCGCA
GGGACTTCCTTTGTCCCAAATCTGTGCGGAGCCGAAATCTGGGAGGCGCCGCCGCACCCCCTCTAGCGGG
CGCGGGGCGAAGCGGTGCGGCGCCGGCAGGAAGGAAATGGGCGGGGAGGGCCTTCGTGCGTCGCCGCGCC
GCCGTCCCCTTCTCCCTCTCCAGCCTCGGGGCTGTCCGCGGGGGGACGGCTGCCTTCGGGGGGGACGGGG
CAGGGCGGGGTTCGGCTTCTGGCGTGTGACCGGCGGCTCTAGAGCCTCTGCTAACCATGTTCATGCCTTC
TTCTTTTTCCTACAGCTCCTGGGCAACGTGCTGGTTATTGTGCTGTCTCATCATTTTGGCAAAGAATTGA
TTTGATACCGCGGGCCCCGCGTGGACGGTACCCTTCAGGTCGACGTCGGAAGTTCCTATTCTCTAGAAAG
TATAGGAACTTCCCGAATCGCAGAAGTTCCTATTCTTCAAATAGTATAGGAACTTCTTGGCGCGCCGCTA
GCTTACTTGTACAGCTCGTCCATGCCGCCGGTGGAGTGGCGGCCCTCGGCGCGTTCGTACTGTTCCACGA
TGGTGTAGTCCTCGTTGTGGGAGGTGATGTCCAACTTGATGTTGACGTTGTAGGCGCCGGGCAGCTGCAC
GGGCTTCTTGGCCTTGTAGGTGGTCTTGACCTCAGCGTCGTAGTGGCCGCCGTCCTTCAGCTTCAGCCTC
TGCTTGATCTCGCCCTTCAGGGCGCCGTCCTCGGGGTACATCCGCTCGGAGGAGGCCTCCCAGCCCATGG
TCTTCTTCTGCATTACGGGGCCGTCGGAGGGGAAGTTGGTGCCGCGCAGCTTCACCTTGTAGATGAACTC
GCCGTCCTGCAGGGAGGAGTCCTGGGTCACGGTCACCACGCCGCCGTCCTCGAAGTTCATCACGCGCTCC
CACTTGAAGCCCTCGGGGAAGGACAGCTTCAAGTAGTCGGGGATGTCGGCGGGGTGCTTCACGTAGGCCT
TGGAGCCGTACATGAACTGAGGGGACAGGATGTCCCAGGCGAAGGGCAGGGGGCCACCCTTGGTCACCTT
CAGCTTGGCGGTCTGGGTGCCCTCGTAGGGGCGGCCCTCGCCCTCGCCCTCGATCTCGAACTCGTGGCCG
TTCACGGAGCCCTCCATGTGCACCTTGAAGCGCATGAACTCCTTGATGATGGCCATGTTATCCTCCTCGC
CCTTGCTCACGGCGGCCGCTGGCACGGCTCCGGCCTCGGCTTCGTCTTCGACGAGAGTCTCGACCTCGAT
CTCCGTTCCGCCGATGTTCAGTTTGGTGGTTTTGCGGATATCTCCGTGAATCAATATGTGCTCGTGGATC
AGGACGCGCAGGTAGTGTCCCAACAACCCCCAACAATTTTTACTCATCAGATCAATAATCGTGTGACCTA
CGGTGGAGCCATAGACGCTCAGGACGCCAAAACCTTCGGGCCCCAAAATGAAGAGAATTGGGAACATACC
CCAGCTCACGAAAAACAGCCATGCCATGCCGGTCACGACCTGGCGGCACCGACCCTTTGGCACAGTATGA
TAACCCTCGATATATGCTTTGGCGGCGTGAAAAAATGTGTTCGCGCCATAGCACAATCCAAGACAAAAGA
AGATGACTTTAACATAGCCGGTTGCCATGGCGCTGGTAGCCCCCCACACGATAGTCCCGATGTCTGAGAC
AAGGAGTCCCATGGTTCTCCTGCTGTAGTCGTTGCTCAGGCCGGTGAGGTTGCTCAGGCGGATAAGGATG
ACAGGACAAGTGAGCAGCCACTCTGCATAGCGCAGCCACTGCACCCGGTGTCCTGTGGCAAGGTAGAGCA
TAGAGGGATTCTTAAACTCAAAAAAGAACTCGAGAATCACCTTAACCATTTCAATGGCGCACACATAGAT
CTCCTCCCAGCCGCATGTAGATTTCCAGGTTTGGTAGGCATAGAACATCAGCAGCAAAATGCTGAATCCT
GCTGCAAGCCACTGCAGGACATTTGACGCGGTCTGAGCGCCGTTCGTGCCGCGAGATTCAATCCATCCGG
CACAGTAACATTGATCCTCAGGGACCAGGACGGACCCGTTCACCACCACAGGATTAGTAACGAACAAAAG
TTCGCGTCCGACGGCAGACAAAGCGCCGCCATAGTCCATGGTGGCGCTAGCGGCGCGCCAACCTGGCCGG
CCTTGGAAGTTCCTATACTTTCTAGAGAATAGGAACTTCCCGAATCGCAGAAGTTCCTATACTATTTGAA
GAATAGGAACTTCCGAAGATCATCAAGCTTATCGATAATCAACCTCTGGATTACAAAATTTGTGAAAGAT
TGACTGGTATTCTTAACTATGTTGCTCCTTTTACGCTATGTGGATACGCTGCTTTAATGCCTTTGTATCA
TGCTATTGCTTCCCGTATGGCTTTCATTTTCTCCTCCTTGTATAAATCCTGGTTGCTGTCTCTTTATGAG
GAGTTGTGGCCCGTTGTCAGGCAACGTGGCGTGGTGTGCACTGTGTTTGCTGACGCAACCCCCACTGGTT
GGGGCATTGCCACCACCTGTCAGCTCCTTTCCGGGACTTTCGCTTTCCCCCTCCCTATTGCCACGGCGGA
ACTCATCGCCGCCTGCCTTGCCCGCTGCTGGACAGGGGCTCGGCTGTTGGGCACTGACAATTCCGTGGTG
TTGTCGGGGAAATCATCGTCCTTTCCTTGGCTGCTCGCCTATGTTGCCACCTGGATTCTGCGCGGGACGT
CCTTCTGCTACGTCCCTTCGGCCCTCAATCCAGCGGACCTTCCTTCCCGCGGCCTGCTGCCGGCTCTGCG
GCCTCTTCCGCGTCTTCGCCTTCGCCCTCAGACGAGTCGGATCTCCCTTTGGGCCGCCTCCCCGCATCGA
TACCGAGCGCTGCTCGAGAGATCGATCTGCCTCGACTGTGCCTTCTAGTTGCCAGCCATCTGTTGTTTGC
CCCTCCCCCGTGCCTTCCTTGACCCTGGAAGGTGCCACTCCCACTGTCCTTTCCTAATAAAATGAGGAAA
TTGCATCGCATTGTCTGAGTAGGTGTCATTCTATTCTGGGGGGTGGGGTGGGGCAGGACAGCAAGGGGGA
GGATTGGGAAGACAATAGCAGGCATGCTGGGGACACGTGCGGACCGAGCGGCCGCAGGAACCCCTAGTGA
TGGAGTTGGCCACTCCCTCTCTGCGCGCTCGCTCGCTCACTGAGGCCGGGCGACCAAAGGTCGCCCGACG
CCCGGGCTTTGCCCGGGCGGCCTCAGTGAGCGAGCGAGCGCGCAGCTGCCTGCAGGGGCGCCTGATGCGG
TATTTTCTCCTTACGCATCTGTGCGGTATTTCACACCGCATA
[142 nt withheld, positions 4873-5014]
C
[141 nt withheld, positions 5016-5156]
CCTTTGACGTTGGAGTCCACGTTCTTT
[37 nt withheld, positions 5184-5220]
ACCCTATCTCGGGCTATTCTTTTGATTTATAAGGGATTTTGCCGATTTCGGCCTATTGGTTAAAAAATGA
GCTGATTTAACAAAAATTTAACGCGAATTTTAACAAAATATTAACGTTTACAATTTTATGGTGCACTCTC
AGTACAATCTGCTCTGATGCCGCATAGTTAAGCCAGCCCCGACACCCGCCAACACCCGCTGACGCGCCCT
GACGGGCTTGTCTGCTCCCGGCATCCGCTTACAGACAAGCTGTGACCGTCTCCGGGAGCTGCATGTGTCA
GAGGTTTTCACCGTCATCACCGAAACGCGCGAGACGAAAGGGCCTCGTGATACGCCTATTTTTATAGGTT
AATGTCATGATAATAATGGTTTCTTAGACGTCAGGTGGCACTTTTCGGGGAAATGTGCGCGGAACCCCTA
TTTGTTTATTTTTCTAAATACATTCAAATATGTATCCGCTCATGAGACAATAACCCTGATAAATGCTTCA
ATAATATTGAAAAAGGAAGAGTATGAGTATTCAACATTTCCGTGTCGCCCTTATTCCCTTTTTTGCGGCA
TTTTGCCTTCCTGTTTTTGCTCACCCAGAAACGCTGGTGAAAGTAAAAGATGCTGAAGATCAGTTGGGTG
CACGAGTGGGTTACATCGAACTGGATCTCAACAGCGGTAAGATCCTTGAGAGTTTTCGCCCCGAAGAACG
TTTTCCAATGATGAGCACTTTTAAAGTTCTGCTATGTGGCGCGGTATTATCCCGTATTGACGCCGGGCAA
GAGCAACTCGGTCGCCGCATACACTATTCTCAGAATGACTTGGTTGAGTACTCACCAGTCACAGAAAAGC
ATCTTACGGATGGCATGACAGTAAGAGAATTATGCAGTGCTGCCATAACCATGAGTGATAACACTGCGGC
CAACTTACTTCTGACAACGATCGGAGGACCGAAGGAGCTAACCGCTTTTTTGCACAACATGGGGGATCAT
GTAACTCGCCTTGATCGTTGGGAACCGGAGCTGAATGAAGCCATACCAAACGACGAGCGTGACACCACGA
TGCCTGTAGCAATGGCAACAACGTTGCGCAAACTATTAACTGGCGAACTACTTACTCTAGCTTCCCGGCA
ACAATTAATAGACTGGATGGAGGCGGATAAAGTTGCAGGACCACTTCTGCGCTCGGCCCTTCCGGCTGGC
TGGTTTATTGCTGATAAATCTGGAGCCGGTGAGCGTGGGTCTCGCGGTATCATTGCAGCACTGGGGCCAG
ATGGTAAGCCCTCCCGTATCGTAGTTATCTACACGACGGGGAGTCAGGCAACTATGGATGAACGAAATAG
ACAGATCGCTGAGATAGGTGCCTCACTGATTAAGCATTGGTAACTGTCAGACCAAGTTTACTCATATATA
CTTTAGATTGATTTAAAACTTCATTTTTAATTTAAAAGGATCTAGGTGAAGATCCTTTTTGATAATCTCA
TGACCAAAATCCCTTAACGTGAGTTTTCGTTCCACTGAGCGTCAGACCCCGTAGAAAAGATCAAAGGATC
TTCTTGAGATCCTTTTTTTCTGCGCGTAATCTGCTGCTTGCAAACAAAAAAACCACCGCTACCAGCGGTG
GTTTGTTTGCCGGATCAAGAGCTACCAACTCTTTTTCCGAAGGTAACTGGCTTCAGCAGAGCGCAGATAC
CAAATACTGTCCTTCTAGTGTAGCCGTAGTTAGGCCACCACTTCAAGAACTCTGTAGCACCGCCTACATA
CCTCGCTCTGCTAATCCTGTTACCAGTGGCTGCTGCCAGTGGCGATAAGTCGTGTCTTACCGGGTTGGAC
TCAAGACGATAGTTACCGGATAAGGCGCAGCGGTCGGGCTGAACGGGGGGTTCGTGCACACAGCCCAGCT
TGGAGCGAACGACCTACACCGAACTGAGATACCTACAGCGTGAGCTATGAGAAAGCGCCACGCTTCCCGA
AGGGAGAAAGGCGGACAGGTATCCGGTAAGCGGCAGGGTCGGAACAGGAGAGCGCACGAGGGAGCTTCCA
GGGGGAAACGCCTGGTATCTTTATAGTCCTGTCGGGTTTCGCCACCTCTGACTTGAGCGTCGATTTTTGT
GATGCTCGTCAGGGGGGCGGAGCCTATGGAAAAACGCCAGCAACGCGGCCTTTTTACGGTTCCTGGCCTT
TTGCTGGCCTTTTGCTCACATGT
Features (pLannotate 1.2.2; 18 found; start..end, strand, type, name):
      1..141     -  repeat_region  AAV2 ITR: inverted terminal repeat of adeno-associated virus serotype 2 inverted
    234..537     +  enhancer       CMV enhancer: human cytomegalovirus immediate early enhancer
    539..816     +  promoter       chicken β-actin promoter: No description available
    818..1835    +  intron         chimeric intron: chimera between introns from chicken β-actin and rabbit β-globin
   1939..1972    +  protein_bind   FRT (minimal): supports FLP-mediated excision but not integration (Turan and Bode, 2011) FLP recombinase from the Saccharomyces cerevisiae 2μ plasmid
   2034..2740    -  CDS            mCherry (fragment): monomeric derivative of DsRed fluorescent protein (Shaner et al., 2004) mammalian codon-optimized
   2753..3679    -  CDS            ChR2(H134R): H134R mutant of an N-terminal fragment of channelrhodopsin-2 from the alga Chlamydomonas reinhardtii (Nagel et al., 2005) blue light-activated cation channel
   3716..3749    -  protein_bind   FRT (minimal): supports FLP-mediated excision but not integration (Turan and Bode, 2011) FLP recombinase from the Saccharomyces cerevisiae 2μ plasmid
   3817..4405    +  misc_feature   WPRE: woodchuck hepatitis virus posttranscriptional regulatory element
   4446..4653    +  polyA_signal   bGH poly(A) signal: bovine growth hormone polyadenylation signal
   4676..4816    +  repeat_region  AAV2 ITR: inverted terminal repeat of adeno-associated virus serotype 2 inverted
   4821..4872    -  misc_feature   bom (fragment): basis of mobility region from pBR322
   4891..5271    +  rep_origin     M13 ori (sequence partly withheld): M13 bacteriophage origin of replication; arrow indicates direction of (+) strand synthesis
   5347..5396    -  misc_feature   bom (fragment): basis of mobility region from pBR322
   5498..5533    -  CDS            rop (fragment): Rop protein, which maintains plasmids at low copy number; rop
   5628..5732    +  promoter       AmpR promoter: bla
   5733..6593    +  CDS            AmpR: β-lactamase; bla; confers resistance to ampicillin, carbenicillin, and related antibiotics
   6764..7352    +  rep_origin     ori: high-copy-number ColE1/pMB1/pBR322/pUC origin of replication
