[The description below was written by a language model from this plasmid's Addgene catalogue record and pLannotate feature annotations shown in this document.]
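Description:
pAAV-CAG-FLEXFRT-ChR2(H134R)-mCherry is an AAV transfer plasmid of about 7.4 kb, built for producing recombinant AAV that gives Flp recombinase-dependent expression of a channelrhodopsin–fluorescent protein fusion in mammalian cells. It derives from a pAAV-CAG-FRTed backbone. In bacteria it is maintained through a high-copy ColE1/pUC-type origin and selected with ampicillin via the β-lactamase gene. An f1/M13 phage origin and remnants of pBR322 bom and rop sequences also lie in the backbone. The packaged region is bounded by AAV2 inverted terminal repeats, which direct replication and encapsidation of the cassette when helper functions are supplied. In the long-read sequence the left ITR is annotated only as short fragments, whereas the reference sequence shows it intact. This small difference between the two records (7,402 versus 7,413 nt) is the kind often seen with repeat-rich ITRs.

Expression is driven by the CAG promoter, made up of the CMV enhancer, the chicken β-actin promoter and a chimeric β-actin/β-globin intron. Downstream, the ChR2(H134R)-mCherry coding sequence sits in reverse orientation relative to the promoter, so no functional transcript is made in the starting state. The annotation shows one minimal FRT site on each side of the insert, in opposing orientation. The "FLEX" name implies a double-site switch design, but any variant FRT sites are not annotated. Flp-mediated recombination inverts the cassette into the sense orientation, allowing expression of the blue-light-gated cation channel mutant fused to red fluorescent mCherry. A WPRE enhances transcript stability and expression, and a bovine growth hormone polyadenylation signal terminates the message. The construct suits optogenetic activation and labelling of cells restricted to Flp-expressing populations.
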