Addgene plasmid #75470: pAAV-CAG-FLEXFRT-ChR2(H134R)-mCherry
Purpose: Flp-dependent Chr2-mCherry encoded in an AAV vector for rAAV production and expression in mammalian cells
Depositing lab: Connie Cepko. Depositing organization: Harvard Medical School. Publication: Detection and manipulation of live antigen-expressing cells using conditionally stable nanobodies. Tang JC, Drokhlyansky E, Etemad B, Rudolph S, Guo B, Wang S, Ellis EG, Li JZ, Cepko CL. Elife. 2016 May 20;5. pii: e15312. doi: 10.7554/eLife.15312. PubMed 27205882.
Backbone
  Vector backbone: pAAV-CAG-FRTed-SynGFPreverse-WPRE
  Backbone size w/o insert (bp): 5667
  Total vector size (bp): 7413
  Vector type: Mammalian Expression, AAV, Synthetic Biology
Growth in bacteria
  Bacterial resistance: Ampicillin, 100 μg/mL
  Growth temperature: 30°C
  Growth strain: NEB Stable
  Copy number: Unknown
Gene/Insert
  Gene/Insert name: Reversed ChR2(H134R)-mCherry
  Species: Synthetic
  Insert size (bp): 1647
  Promoter: CAG
  Cloning method: Unknown
  Sequencing primers: 5′ CTCTGCTAACCATGTTCATGC; 3′ GCCATACGGGAAGCAATAGC
Terms and licenses: Academic/Nonprofit Terms; Industry Terms: Not Available to Industry
Depositor comments: Please cite: Tang JC, Drokhlyansky E, Etemad B, Rudolph S, Guo B, Wang S, Ellis EG, Li JZ, Cepko CL (2016) Detection and manipulation of live antigen-expressing cells using conditionally stable nanobodies. Elife 5. doi:10.7554/eLife.15312
How to cite: pAAV-CAG-FLEXFRT-ChR2(H134R)-mCherry was a gift from Connie Cepko (Addgene plasmid # 75470 ; http://n2t.net/addgene:75470 ; RRID:Addgene_75470) For viral preps, please replace (Addgene plasmid # 75470) in the above sentence with: (Addgene viral prep # 75470-AAV1)
