>Addgene plasmid #75470 | pAAV-CAG-FLEXFRT-ChR2(H134R)-mCherry | addgene partial sequence | sequence record 152681 | pCAG-F 5'-GCAACGTGCTGGTTATTGTG-3'
GGACGGTACCCTTCAGGTCGACGTCGGAAGTTCCTATTCTCTAGAAAGTATAGGAACTTCCCGAATCGCA
GAAGTTCCTATTCTTCAAATAGTATAGGAACTTCTTGGCGCGCCGCTAGCTTACTTGTACAGCTCGTCCA
TGCCGCCGGTGGAGTGGCGGCCCTCGGCGCGTTCGTACTGTTCCACGATGGTGTAGTCCTCGTTGTGGGA
GGTGATGTCCAACTTGATGTTGACGTTGTAGGCGCCGGGCAGCTGCACGGGCTTCTTGGCCTTGTAGGTG
GTCTTGACCTCAGCGTCGTAGTGGCCGCCGTCCTTCAGCTTCAGCCTCTGCTTGATCTCGCCCTTCAGGG
CGCCGTCCTCGGGGTACATCCGCTCGGAGGAGGCCTCCCAGCCCATGGTCTTCTTCTGCATTACGGGGCC
GTCGGAGGGGAAGTTGGTGCCGCGCAGCTTCACCTTGTAGATGAACTCGCCGTCCTGCAGGGAGGAGTCC
TGGGTCACGGTCACCACGCCGCCGTCCTCGAAGTTCATCACGCGCTCCCACTTGAAGCCCTCGGGGAAGG
ACAGCTTCAAGTAGTCGGGGATGTCGGCGGGGTGCTTCACGTAGGCCTTGGAGCCGTACATGAACTGAGG
GGACAGGATGTCCCAGGCGAAGGGCAGGGGGCCACCCTTGGTCACCTTCAGCTTGGCGGTCTGGGTGCCC
TCGTAGGGGCGGCCCTCGCCCTCGCCCTCGATCTCGAACTCGTGGCCGTTCACGGAGCCCTCCATGTGCA
CCTTGAAGCGCATGAACTCCTTGATGATGGCCATGTTATCCTCCTCGCCCTTGCTCACGGCGGCCGCTGG
CACGGCTCCGGCCTCGGCTTCGTCTTCGACGA
