>Addgene plasmid #75470 | pAAV-CAG-FLEXFRT-ChR2(H134R)-mCherry | addgene partial sequence | sequence record 152683 | WPRE-R 5'-CATAGCGTAAAAGGAGCAACA-3'
TCAATCTTTCACAAATTTTGTAATCCAGAGGTTGATTATCGATAAGCTTGATGATCTTCGGAAGTTCCTA
TTCTTCAAATAGTATAGGAACTTCTGCGATTCGGGAAGTTCCTATTCTCTAGAAAGTATAGGAACTTCCA
AGGCCGGCCAGGTTGGCGCGCCGCTAGCGCCACCATGGACTATGGCGGCGCTTTGTCTGCCGTCGGACGC
GAACTTTTGTTCGTTACTAATCCTGTGGTGGTGAACGGGTCCGTCCTGGTCCCTGAGGATCAATGTTACT
GTGCCGGATGGATTGAATCTCGCGGCACGAACGGCGCTCAGACCGCGTCAAATGTCCTGCAGTGGCTTGC
AGCAGGATTCAGCATTTTGCTGCTGATGTTCTATGCCTACCAAACCTGGAAATCTACATGCGGCTGGGAG
GAGATCTATGTGTGCGCCATTGAAATGGTTAAGGTGATTCTCGAGTTCTTTTTTGAGTTTAAGAATCCCT
CTATGCTCTACCTTGCCACAGGACACCGGGTGCAGTGGCTGCGCTATGCAGAGTGGCTGCTCACTTGTCC
TGTCATCCTTATCCGCCTGAGCAACCTCACCGGCCTGAGCAACGACTACAGCAGGAGAACCATGGGACTC
CTTGTCTCAGACATCGGGACTATCGTGTGGGGGGCTACCAGCGCCATGGCAACCGGCTATGTTAAAGTCA
TCTTCTTTTGTCTTGGATTGTGCTATGGCGCGAACACATTTTTTCACGCCGCCAAAGCATATATCGAGGG
TTATCATACTGTGCCAAAGGGTCGGTGCCGCCAGGTCGTGACCGGCATGGCATGGCTGTTTTTCGTGAGC
TGGGGTATGTTCCCAATTCTCTTCATTTTGGGGCCCGAAGGTTTTGGCGTCCTGAGCGTCTATGGCTCCA
CCGTAGGTCACACGATTATTGATCTGATGAGTAAAAATTGTTGGGGGTTGTTGGGACACT
